Addgene plasmid #60770: pZS1[TreR-T,LacI-T]
Purpose: Contains PI driving expression TreR-T, and PI driving expression of LacI-T.
Depositing lab: Matthew Bennett. Depositing organization: Rice University. Publication: Modular, Multi-Input Transcriptional Logic Gating with Orthogonal LacI/GalR Family Chimeras. Shis DL, Hussain F, Meinhardt S, Swint-Kruse L, Bennett MR. ACS Synth Biol. 2014 Sep 19;3(9):645-51. doi: 10.1021/sb500262f. Epub 2014 Jul 28. PubMed 25035932.
Backbone
  Vector backbone: pZS5
  Backbone manufacturer: Expressys
  Backbone size w/o insert (bp): 4040
  Total vector size (bp): 6239
  Modifications to backbone: Insertion of PI driven ORF, for TreR-T, and one PI driven ORF, for LacI-T.
  Vector type: Bacterial Expression, Synthetic Biology
Growth in bacteria
  Bacterial resistance: Ampicillin, 100 μg/mL
  Growth temperature: 37°C
  Growth strain: DH10B
  Copy number: Low Copy
Gene/Insert 1
  Gene/Insert name: TreR-T (alt name: LLhT_V52A, Y17T, Q18A, R22N)
  Species: Synthetic
  Insert size (bp): 945
  Mutation: LacI/GalR repressor chimera. TAN DBD with TreR LBD. Contains point mutation V52A.
Gene/Insert 2
  Gene/Insert name: Dimeric LacI with the TAN DBD (alt name: Dimeric LacI, Y17T, Q18A, R22N)
  Species: Synthetic
  Insert size (bp): 1050
  Mutation: Dimeric LacI with the TAN DBD.
Terms and licenses: Academic/Nonprofit Terms; Industry Terms: Not Available to Industry
How to cite: pZS1[TreR-T,LacI-T] was a gift from Matthew Bennett (Addgene plasmid # 60770 ; http://n2t.net/addgene:60770 ; RRID:Addgene_60770)
