[The description below was written by a language model from this plasmid's Addgene catalogue record and pLannotate feature annotations shown in this document.]
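Description:
pZS1[TreR-T,LacI-T] is a 6,239 bp low-copy bacterial expression plasmid for synthetic biology work in E. coli, built on a pZS-series backbone (recorded as pZS5). It replicates from the pSC101 origin together with the Rep101 (RepA) protein that this origin requires, which accounts for the low copy number, and it is selected with ampicillin through a β-lactamase gene driven by its own promoter and followed by the lambda t0 terminator.

The payload consists of two engineered repressors of the LacI/GalR family, each expressed from its own copy of the constitutive lacI promoter (PI). In the feature table the two cassettes are arranged divergently, with the promoters back to back and the coding regions reading outward in opposite directions. TreR-T is a synthetic chimera that joins a LacI-derived DNA-binding domain carrying the "TAN" substitutions (Y17T, Q18A, R22N) to the ligand-binding domain of the trehalose repressor TreR, and it also carries a V52A point mutation. LacI-T is a dimeric form of LacI with the same TAN DNA-binding domain. Because both proteins share an altered DNA-recognition specificity but respond to different ligands, they would be expected to act on the same cognate operator. Full derepression would then depend on both inducers, the kind of arrangement used for multi-input transcriptional logic gates.

Annotation also detects a short T5 promoter fragment, a λ attP site and an rrnB T1 terminator downstream of the LacI-T gene. The record does not explain their role. No reporter or regulated output promoter is described, so this plasmid appears to serve as the repressor-supplying component of a gate.
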