Features (pLannotate 1.2.2; 12 found; start..end, strand, type, name):
      4..933     -  CDS            treR: TRER_ECOLI - Experimental evidence at protein level: Swiss-Prot protein existence level 1. Repressor of the treBC operon. It is able to bind trehalose- 6-phosphate and trehalose. From Escherichia coli (strain K12).
    946..1023    -  promoter       lacI promoter: lacI
   1150..1227    +  promoter       lacI promoter: lacI
   1228..2274    +  CDS            lacI: lac repressor; lacI; The lac repressor binds to the lac operator to inhibit transcription in E. coli. This inhibition can be relieved by adding lactose or isopropyl-β-D-thiogalactopyranoside (IPTG).
   2328..2349    +  promoter       T5 promoter (fragment): bacteriophage T5 promoter for E. coli RNA polymerase, with embedded lac operator
   2552..2783    -  protein_bind   λ attP: attP; integrase from phage λ λ integrase
   2818..2904    +  terminator     rrnB T1 terminator: Escherichia coli rrnB; transcription terminator T1 from the E. coli rrnB gene
   3439..4389    -  CDS            Rep101: RepA protein needed for replication with the pSC101 origin; rep101
   4437..4659    -  rep_origin     pSC101 ori: low-copy replication origin that requires the Rep101 protein
   5151..5245    -  terminator     lambda t0 terminator: transcription terminator from phage lambda
   5275..6135    -  CDS            AmpR: β-lactamase; bla; confers resistance to ampicillin, carbenicillin, and related antibiotics
   6136..6227    -  promoter       AmpR promoter: bla
>Addgene plasmid #60770 | pZS1[TreR-T,LacI-T] | depositor full sequence | sequence record 97752 | pZS1[TreR-T,LacI-T] sequence 6239 bps
TCAGGACAGGGTGGCGGGGATGATGATTTGTTGCGGTTCGCTGCGCCCGGTTACCTGCGCGATCAACTGG
CAAGCCGCCTGGCGTCCAGCTTCGGCGTAACCGGGATCTACGGTTACGATCTCCGGATGGAGGAATTTCA
TTAACGGCGTATTACCGACGCTCGCCAGTTGCAAGGTGTCGATGCGTTGCTCTTGCAGGTATTTACTTGC
GCCAAGTGCCAGCGTGTCGGTTGCGCACAGTAAGGCGGTAGTTTCAGGCGTAATCACTTTTGCAACGTTC
TCATAGCCTTGCTTCATAGCAAGCCCTGGCAGGGCGGCAACGGGATGCAGTTTATGCGCTTTGCAGAACG
CCAGGTAGGCTTCGTGACGTCGCTTACCGGTTGTCACGTCACTGTGCGGCACGCCGAGATAACTGATATT
ACGATGCCCCTGGTCATACAGCCGTTGCATCAGGATTTTGATTGCCCCTTCGTCGTCATAACAGACCGAA
GCAAAGCCTTTTGCGTCACGCGCCAGCAGAACCAGCGATGACTGCCAGTGGGCTAACATTTCTTCTGTTA
TGCCAGTAAAACCGAACAGCACTACGCCGTCGATATTACGCCGTTTCAGCACTCCCAAATGTTCGGCAAC
TAATTGCGGGGAAAACTGACTTTCCATCATGATTGGGTCGTAACCTTGTTCATAGAACGCTGGCAGCATG
GTTTGAACGGCGAGATTTTCTGACAACGAATCCAGACGGGTAACAATGATGGCGACCACTTTGCTCTGTT
TGCCCGCCAGTTGTTGTGCGGCGCGGTTGGGAATGTAATTGAGCTCCGCCATCGCCGCTTCCACTTTTTC
CCGCGTTTTCGCAGAAACGTGGCTGGCCTGGTTCACCACGTTGGAAACGGTCGCCGTAGAGACACCGGCA
TACTCTGCGACATCGTATAACGTTACTGGTTTCACATTCACCACCCTGAATTGACTCTCTTCCGGGCGCT
ATCATGCCATACCGCGAAAGGTTTTGCGCCATTCGATGGTGTCGCTAGCCTAAGAAACCATTATTATCAT
GACATTAACCTATAAAAATAGGCGTATCACGAGGCCCTTTCGTCTTCACCTCGACAATTCGCGCGCGAAG
GCGAAGCGGCATGCATTTACGTTGGTACCGACACCATCGAATGGCGCAAAACCTTTCGCGGTATGGCATG
ATAGCGCCCGGAAGAGAGTCAATTCAGGGTGGTGAATGTGAAACCAGTAACGTTATACGATGTCGCAGAG
TATGCCGGTGTCTCTACGGCGACCGTTTCCAACGTGGTGAACCAGGCCAGCCACGTTTCTGCGAAAACGC
GGGAAAAAGTGGAAGCGGCGATGGCGGAGCTGAATTACATTCCCAACCGCGTGGCACAACAACTGGCGGG
CAAACAGTCGTTGCTGATTGGCGTTGCCACCTCCAGTCTGGCCCTGCACGCGCCGTCGCAAATTGTCGCG
GCGATTAAATCTCGCGCCGATCAACTGGGTGCCAGCGTGGTGGTGTCGATGGTAGAACGAAGCGGCGTCG
AAGCCTGTAAAGCGGCGGTGCACAATCTTCTCGCGCAACGCGTCAGTGGGCTGATCATTAACTATCCGCT
GGATGACCAGGATGCCATTGCTGTGGAAGCTGCCTGCACTAATGTTCCGGCGTTATTTCTTGATGTCTCT
GACCAGACACCCATCAACAGTATTATTTTCTCCCATGAAGACGGTACGCGACTGGGCGTGGAGCATCTGG
TCGCATTGGGTCACCAGCAAATCGCGCTGTTAGCGGGCCCATTAAGTTCTGTCTCGGCGCGTCTGCGTCT
GGCTGGCTGGCATAAATATCTCACTCGCAATCAAATTCAGCCGATAGCGGAACGGGAAGGCGACTGGAGT
GCCATGTCCGGTTTTCAACAAACCATGCAAATGCTGAATGAGGGCATCGTTCCCACTGCGATGCTGGTTG
CCAACGATCAGATGGCGCTGGGCGCAATGCGCGCCATTACCGAGTCCGGGCTGCGCGTTGGTGCGGATAT
CTCGGTAGTGGGATACGACGATACCGAAGACAGCTCATGTTATATCCCGCCGTTAACCACCATCAAACAG
GATTTTCGCCTGCTGGGGCAAACCAGCGTGGACCGCTTGCTGCAACTCTCTCAGGGCCAGGCGGTGAAGG
GCAATCAGCTGTTGCCCGTCTCACTGGTGAAAAGAAAAACCACCCTGGCGCCCAATACGCAAACCGCCTC
TCCCCGCGCGTTGGCCGATTCATTAATGCAGCTGTGACCATGGGCGCAACGCAATTAATGTAAGTTAGCG
CGAATTGTCGAGGGAAATCATAAAAAATTTATTTGCTTTCAGGAAAATTTTTCTGTATAATAGATTCATA
AATTTGAGAGAAGAGTTTAAATATGGCTGGTTCTCGCAGAAAGAAACATATCCATGAAATCCCGCCCCGA
ATTCATATGTCTAGATAGCTGAGTAGCCTAGAGTGCGCGACAGGTTTGATGACAAAAAATTAGCGCAAGA
AGACAAAAATCACCTTGCGCTAATGCTCTGTTACAGGTCACTAATACCATCTAAGTAGTTGATTCATAGT
GACTGCATATGTTGTGTTTTACAGTATTATGTAGTCTGTTTTTTATGCAAAATCTAATTTAATATATTGA
TATTTATATCATTTTACGTTTCTCGTTCAGCTTTTTTATACTAAGTTGGCATTATAAAAAAGCATTGCTT
ATCAATTTGTTGCAACGAACAGGTCACTATCAGTCAAAATAAAATCATTATTTGATTTCAATTTTGTCCC
ACTCCCCCTAGAGGCATCAAATAAAACGAAAGGCTCAGTCGAAAGACTGGGCCTTTCGTTTTATCTGTTG
TTTGTCGGTGAACGCTCTCCTGAGTAGGACAAATCCGCCGCCCTAGACCTAGGGTACGGGTTTTGCTGCC
CGCAAACGGGCTGTTCTGGTGTTGCTAGTTTGTTATCAGAATCGCAGATCCGGCTTCAGGTTTGCCGGCT
GAAAGCGCTATTTCTTCCAGAATTGCCATGATTTTTTCCCCACGGGAGGCGTCACTGGCTCCCGTGTTGT
CGGCAGCTTTGATTCGATAAGCAGCATCGCCTGTTTCAGGCTGTCTATGTGTGACTGTTGAGCTGTAACA
AGTTGTCTCAGGTGTTCAATTTCATGTTCTAGTTGCTTTGTTTTACTGGTTTCACCTGTTCTATTAGGTG
TTACATGCTGTTCATCTGTTACATTGTCGATCTGTTCATGGTGAACAGCTTTAAATGCACCAAAAACTCG
TAAAAGCTCTGATGTATCTATCTTTTTTACACCGTTTTCATCTGTGCATATGGACAGTTTTCCCTTTGAT
ATCTAACGGTGAACAGTTGTTCTACTTTTGTTTGTTAGTCTTGATGCTTCACTGATAGATACAAGAGCCA
TAAGAACCTCAGATCCTTCCGTATTTAGCCAGTATGTTCTCTAGTGTGGTTCGTTGTTTTTGCGTGAGCC
ATGAGAACGAACCATTGAGATCATGCTTACTTTGCATGTCACTCAAAAATTTTGCCTCAAAACTGGTGAG
CTGAATTTTTGCAGTTAAAGCATCGTGTAGTGTTTTTCTTAGTCCGTTACGTAGGTAGGAATCTGATGTA
ATGGTTGTTGGTATTTTGTCACCATTCATTTTTATCTGGTTGTTCTCAAGTTCGGTTACGAGATCCATTT
GTCTATCTAGTTCAACTTGGAAAATCAACGTATCAGTCGGGCGGCCTCGCTTATCAACCACCAATTTCAT
ATTGCTGTAAGTGTTTAAATCTTTACTTATTGGTTTCAAAACCCATTGGTTAAGCCTTTTAAACTCATGG
TAGTTATTTTCAAGCATTAACATGAACTTAAATTCATCAAGGCTAATCTCTATATTTGCCTTGTGAGTTT
TCTTTTGTGTTAGTTCTTTTAATAACCACTCATAAATCCTCATAGAGTATTTGTTTTCAAAAGACTTAAC
ATGTTCCAGATTATATTTTATGAATTTTTTTAACTGGAAAAGATAAGGCAATATCTCTTCACTAAAAACT
AATTCTAATTTTTCGCTTGAGAACTTGGCATAGTTTGTCCACTGGAAAATCTCAAAGCCTTTAACCAAAG
GATTCCTGATTTCCACAGTTCTCGTCATCAGCTCTCTGGTTGCTTTAGCTAATACACCATAAGCATTTTC
CCTACTGATGTTCATCATCTGAGCGTATTGGTTATAAGTGAACGATACCGTCCGTTCTTTCCTTGTAGGG
TTTTCAATCGTGGGGTTGAGTAGTGCCACACAGCATAAAATTAGCTTGGTTTCATGCTCCGTTAAGTCAT
AGCGACTAATCGCTAGTTCATTTGCTTTGAAAACAACTAATTCAGACATACATCTCAATTGGTCTAGGTG
ATTTTAATCACTATACCAATTGAGATGGGCTAGTCAATGATAATTACTAGTCCTTTTCCTTTGAGTTGTG
GGTATCTGTAAATTCTGCTAGACCTTTGCTGGAAAACTTGTAAATTCTGCTAGACCCTCTGTAAATTCCG
CTAGACCTTTGTGTGTTTTTTTTGTTTATATTCAAGTGGTTATAATTTATAGAATAAAGAAAGAATAAAA
AAAGATAAAAAGAATAGATCCCAGCCCTGTGTATAACTCACTACTTTAGTCAGTTCCGCAGTATTACAAA
AGGATGTCGCAAACGCTGTTTGCTCCTCTACAAAACAGACCTTAAAACCCTAAAGGCTTAAGTAGCACCC
TCGCAAGCTCGGGCAAATCGCTGAATATTCCTTTTGTCTCCGACCATCAGGCACCTGAGTCGCTGTCTTT
TTCGTGACATTCAGTTCGCTGCGCTCACGGCTCTGGCAGTGAATGGGGGTAAATGGCACTACAGGCGCCT
TTTATGGATTCATGCAAGGAAACTACCCATAATACAAGAAAAGCCCGTCACGGGCTTCTCAGGGCGTTTT
ATGGCGGGTCTGCTATGTGGTGCTATCTGACTTTTTGCTGTTCAGCAGTTCCTGCCCTCTGATTTTCCAG
TCTGACCACTTCGGATTATCCCGTGACAGGTCATTCAGACTGGCTAATGCACCCAGTAAGGCAGCGGTAT
CATCAACAGGCTTACCCGTCTTACTGTCCCTAGTGCTTGGATTCTCACCAATAAAAAACGCCCGGCGGCA
ACCGAGCGTTCTGAACAAATCCAGATGGAGTTCTGAGGTCATTACTGGATCTATCAACAGGAGTCCAAGC
GAGCTCGTAAACTTGGTCTGACAGTTACCAATGCTTAATCAGTGAGGCACCTATCTCAGCGATCTGTCTA
TTTCGTTCATCCATAGTTGCCTGACTCCCCGTCGTGTAGATAACTACGATACGGGAGGGCTTACCATCTG
GCCCCAGTGCTGCAATGATACCGCGAGACCCACGCTCACCGGCTCCAGATTTATCAGCAATAAACCAGCC
AGCCGGAAGGGCCGAGCGCAGAAGTGGTCCTGCAACTTTATCCGCCTCCATCCAGTCTATTAATTGTTGC
CGGGAAGCTAGAGTAAGTAGTTCGCCAGTTAATAGTTTGCGCAACGTTGTTGCCATTGCTACAGGCATCG
TGGTGTCACGCTCGTCGTTTGGTATGGCTTCATTCAGCTCCGGTTCCCAACGATCAAGGCGAGTTACATG
ATCCCCCATGTTGTGCAAAAAAGCGGTTAGCTCCTTCGGTCCTCCGATCGTTGTCAGAAGTAAGTTGGCC
GCAGTGTTATCACTCATGGTTATGGCAGCACTGCATAATTCTCTTACTGTCATGCCATCCGTAAGATGCT
TTTCTGTGACTGGTGAGTACTCAACCAAGTCATTCTGAGAATAGTGTATGCGGCGACCGAGTTGCTCTTG
CCCGGCGTCAATACGGGATAATACCGCGCCACATAGCAGAACTTTAAAAGTGCTCATCATTGGAAAACGT
TCTTCGGGGCGAAAACTCTCAAGGATCTTACCGCTGTTGAGATCCAGTTCGATGTAACCCACTCGTGCAC
CCAACTGATCTTCAGCATCTTTTACTTTCACCAGCGTTTCTGGGTGAGCAAAAACAGGAAGGCAAAATGC
CGCAAAAAAGGGAATAAGGGCGACACGGAAATGTTGAATACTCATACTCTTCCTTTTTCAATATTATTGA
AGCATTTATCAGGGTTATTGTCTCATGAGCGGATACATATTTGAATGTATTTAGAAAAATAAACAAATAG
GGGCTCGAG
