>Addgene plasmid #60770 | pZS1[TreR-T,LacI-T] | addgene partial sequence | sequence record 118406 | AmpSeq-F 5'-ctcatgagcggatacatatttgaa-3'
CTCGAGTCAGGACAGGGTGGCGGGGATGATGATTTGTTGCGGTTCGCTGCGCCCGGTTACCTGCGCGATC
AACTGGCAAGCCGCCTGGCGTCCAGCTTCGGCGTAACCGGGATCTACGGTTACGATCTCCGGATGGAGGA
ATTTCATTAACGGCGTATTACCGACGCTCGCCAGTTGCAAGGTGTCGATGCGTTGCTCTTGCAGGTATTT
ACTTGCGCCAAGTGCCAGCGTGTCGGTTGCGCACAGTAAGGCGGTAGTTTCAGGCGTAATCACTTTTGCA
ACGTTCTCATAGCCTTGCTTCATAGCAAGCCCTGGCAGGGCGGCAACGGGATGCAGTTTATGCGCTTTGC
AGAACGCCAGGTAGGCTTCGTGACGTCGCTTACCGGTTGTCACGTCACTGTGCGGCACGCCGAGATAACT
GATATTACGATGCCCCTGGTCATACAGCCGTTGCATCAGGATTTTGATTGCCCCTTCGTCGTCATAACAG
ACCGAAGCAAAGCCTTTTGCGTCACGCGCCAGCAGAACCAGCGATGACTGCCAGTGGGCTAACATTTCTT
CTGTTATGCCAGTAAAACCGAACAGCACTACGCCGTCGATATTACGCCGTTTCAGCACTCCCAAATGTTC
GGCAACTAATTGCGGGGAAAACTGACTTTCCATCATGATTGGGTCGTAACCTTGTTCATAGAACGCTGGC
AGCATG
